>Addgene plasmid #235826 | pME_Cp_0_2_078_Synthetic_promoter_22 | addgene full sequence | sequence record 476035 | Addgene NGS Result
GGTCTCGGGAGTTCAGGTTTTATTGACAAAAAAAAATAAAAAAGTTAAATTATTCTCTACTTGAGACCAC
TCATCGCGACTAGTAGCGGCCGCTGCAGTCCGGCAAAAAAGGGCAAGGTGTCACCACCCTGCCCTTTTTC
TTTAAAACCGAAAAGATTACTTCGCGTTATGCAGGCTTCCTCGCTCACTGACTCGCTGCGCTCGGTCGTT
CGGCTGCGGCGAGCGGTATCAGCTCACTCAAAGGCGGTAATACGGTTATCCACAGAATCAGGGGATAACG
CAGGAAAGAACATGTGAGCAAAAGGCCAGCAAAAGGCCAGGAACCGTAAAAAGGCCGCGTTGCTGGCGTT
TTTCCATAGGCTCCGCCCCCCTGACGAGCATCACAAAAATCGACGCTCAAGTCAGAGGTGGCGAAACCCG
ACAGGACTATAAAGATACCAGGCGTTTCCCCCTGGAAGCTCCCTCGTGCGCTCTCCTGTTCCGACCCTGC
CGCTTACCGGATACCTGTCCGCCTTTCTCCCTTCGGGAAGCGTGGCGCTTTCTCATAGCTCACGCTGTAG
GTATCTCAGTTCGGTGTAGGTCGTTCGCTCCAAGCTGGGCTGTGTGCACGAACCCCCCGTTCAGCCCGAC
CGCTGCGCCTTATCCGGTAACTATCGTCTTGAGTCCAACCCGGTAAGACACGACTTATCGCCACTGGCAG
CAGCCACTGGTAACAGGATTAGCAGAGCGAGGTATGTAGGCGGTGCTACAGAGTTCTTGAAGTGGTGGCC
TAACTACGGCTACACTAGAAGAACAGTATTTGGTATCTGCGCTCTGCTGAAGCCAGTTACCTTCGGAAAA
AGAGTTGGTAGCTCTTGATCCGGCAAACAAACCACCGCTGGTAGCGGTGGTTTTTTTGTTTGCAAGCAGC
AGATTACGCGCAGAAAAAAAGGATCTCAAGAAGATCCTTTGATCTTTTCTACGGGGTCTGACGCTCAGTG
GAACGAAAACTCACGTTAAGGGATTTTGGTCATGAGATTATCAAAAAGGATCTTCACCTAGATCCTTTTA
AATTAAAAATGAAGTTTTAAATCAATCTAAAGTATATATGAGTAAACTTGGTCTGACAGCTCGAGGCTTG
GATTCTCACCAATAAAAAACGCCCGGCGGCAACCGAGCGTTCTGAACAAATCCAGATGGAGTTCTGAGGT
CATTACTGGATCTATCAACAGGAGTCCAAGCGAGCTCGATATCAAATTACGCCCCGCCCTGCCACTCGTC
GCAGTACTGTTGTAATTCATTAAGCATTCTGCCGACATGGAAGCCATCACAAACGGCATGATGAACCTGA
ATCGCCAGCGGCATCAGCACCTTGTCGCCTTGCGTATAATATTTGCCCATGGTGAAAACGGGGGCGAAGA
AGTTGTCCATATTGGCCACGTTTAAATCAAAACTGGTGAAACTCACCCAGGGATTGGCTGATACGAAAAA
CATATTCTCAATAAACCCTTTAGGGAAATAGGCCAGGTTTTCACCGTAACACGCCACATCTTGCGAATAT
ATGTGTAGAAACTGCCGGAAATCGTCGTGGTATTCACTCCAGAGTGATGAAAACGTTTCAGTTTGCTCAT
GGAAAACGGTGTAACAAGGGTGAACACTATCCCATATCACCAGCTCACCGTCTTTCATTGCCATACGAAA
TTCCGGATGAGCATTCATCAGGCGGGCAAGAATGTGAATAAAGGCCGGATAAAACTTGTGCTTATTTTTC
TTTACGGTCTTTAAAAAGGCCGTAATATCCAGCTGAACGGTCTGGTTATAGGTACATTGAGCAACTGACT
GAAATGCCTCAAAATGTTCTTTACGATGCCATTGGGATATATCAACGGTGGTATATCCAGTGATTTTTTT
CTCCATTTTAGCTTCCTTAGCTCCTGAAAATCTCGATAACTCAAAAAATACGCCCGGTAGTGATCTTATT
TCATTATGGTGAAAGTTGGAACCTCTTACGTGCCCGATCAACTCGAGTGCCACCTGACGTCTAAGAAACC
ATTATTATCATGACATTAACCTATAAAAATAGGCGTATCACGAGGCAGAATTTCAGATAAAAAAAATCCT
TAGCTTTCGCTAAGGATGATTTCTGGAATTCGCGGCCGCTTCTAGAGCGATGAGT
Features (pLannotate 1.2.2; 8 found; start..end, strand, type, name):
     79..98      +  misc_feature   BioBrick suffix: universal suffix for all parts
     99..156     +  terminator     his operon terminator: This putative transcriptin terminator from the E. coli his operon has a 2-bp deletion introduced during synthesis. Its efficiency has not been determined.
    351..939     -  rep_origin     ori: high-copy-number ColE1/pMB1/pBR322/pUC origin of replication
   1122..1216    -  terminator     lambda t0 terminator: transcription terminator from phage lambda
   1240..1896    -  CDS            cat: CAT_ECOLX - Experimental evidence at protein level: Swiss-Prot protein existence level 1. This enzyme is an effector of chloramphenicol resistance in bacteria. From Escherichia coli. This protein is used as a marker in many commonly used cloning vectors, such as pACYC184.
   1897..1994    -  promoter       cat promoter: promoter of the E. coli cat gene encoding chloramphenicol acetyltransferase
   2080..2123    -  terminator     bacterial terminator: putative bacterial transcription terminator
   2126..2147    +  misc_feature   BioBrick prefix: BioBrick prefix for parts that do not start with "ATG"
