[The description below was written by a language model from this plasmid's Addgene catalogue record and pLannotate feature annotations shown in this document.]
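Description:
pME_Cp_0_2_078_Synthetic_promoter_22 is a small (about 2.2 kb) synthetic-biology part plasmid that stores a single regulatory element for a modular cloning toolkit aimed at engineering the Chlamydomonas chloroplast. It is built on the pME_Cp_UAV_GFP backbone, whose name suggests a universal acceptor vector with a GFP placeholder, although the record does not describe that mechanism and no GFP sequence is annotated in the finished plasmid. The plasmid is maintained in E. coli through a high-copy ColE1/pUC-type origin of replication. Selection is with chloramphenicol, conferred by a cat (chloramphenicol acetyltransferase) gene driven by its native cat promoter and followed by the phage lambda t0 terminator.

The payload is a 54 bp fully synthetic sequence, "Synthetic promoter 22", designed as a variant based on the promoter of the Chlamydomonas chloroplast rrn16 (16S ribosomal RNA) gene. It was inserted by restriction-based cloning through BsaI sites at both ends, which were destroyed in the process, consistent with Golden Gate-style assembly using a type IIS enzyme. The automated feature table does not annotate the promoter itself. By position it would lie in the short unannotated stretch spanning the sequence origin, between the BioBrick prefix and suffix sequences. That region is flanked by bacterial transcription terminators (a his operon terminator on one side and a putative bacterial terminator on the other), which insulate the part from read-through transcription from the backbone.

The plasmid carries no coding sequence, reporter or chloroplast homology arms, so it is not an expression or transformation vector in its own right. It serves as a basic promoter part to be combined with other parts into larger chloroplast expression constructs, for example when comparing members of a synthetic promoter series.
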