Addgene plasmid #235826: pME_Cp_0_2_078_Synthetic_promoter_22
Purpose: Synthetic promoter 22 based on Chlamydomonas rrn16 promoter
Depositing lab: Tobias Erb. Depositing organization: Max Planck Institute for Terrestrial Microbiology. Publication: A modular high-throughput approach for advancing synthetic biology in the chloroplast of Chlamydomonas. Inckemann RM, Chotel T, Burgis M, Brinkmann CK, Andreas L, Baumann J, Sharma P, Klose M, Barrett J, Ries F, Paczia N, Glatter T, Mackinder LCM, Willmund F, Erb TJ. Nat Plants. 2025 Nov;11(11):2332-2349. doi: 10.1038/s41477-025-02126-2. Epub 2025 Nov 3. PubMed 41184475.
Backbone
  Vector backbone: pME_Cp_UAV_GFP
  Backbone size w/o insert (bp): 2101
  Vector type: Synthetic Biology
Growth in bacteria
  Bacterial resistance: Chloramphenicol, 25 μg/mL
  Growth temperature: 37°C
  Growth strain: DH5alpha
  Copy number: High Copy
Gene/Insert
  Gene/Insert name: Synthetic promoter 22
  Species: Synthetic
  Insert size (bp): 54
  Mutation: none
  Cloning method: Restriction Enzyme; 5′ cloning site BsaI (destroyed during cloning); 3′ cloning site BsaI (destroyed during cloning)
  Sequencing primers: 5′ CGTATCACGAGGCAGAATTTC; 3′ CCTGCATAACGCGAAGTAATC
Terms and licenses: Academic/Nonprofit Terms; Industry Terms: Not Available to Industry
Depositor comments: Please visit https://doi.org/10.1101/2024.05.08.593163 for bioRxiv preprint.
How to cite: pME_Cp_0_2_078_Synthetic_promoter_22 was a gift from Tobias Erb (Addgene plasmid # 235826 ; http://n2t.net/addgene:235826 ; RRID:Addgene_235826)
